LOCUS       Exported 3415 bp ds-DNA circular SYN 12-MAY-2021
DEFINITION  Runx1 +23 kb intronic enhancer from mouse and beta-globin minimal
            promoter in a 5' entry vector for gateway cloning.
ACCESSION   .
VERSION     .
KEYWORDS    p5E-Runx1+23
SOURCE      synthetic DNA construct
  ORGANISM  synthetic DNA construct
REFERENCE   1 (bases 1 to 3415)
  AUTHORS   Tamplin OJ, Durand EM, Carr LA, Childs SJ, Hagedorn EJ, Li P,
            Yzaguirre AD, Speck NA, Zon LI
  TITLE     Hematopoietic stem cell arrival triggers dynamic remodeling of the
            perivascular niche.
  JOURNAL   Cell. 2015 Jan 15;160(1-2):241-52. doi: 10.1016/j.cell.2014.12.032.
  PUBMED    25594182
REFERENCE   2 (bases 1 to 3415)
  AUTHORS   .
  TITLE     Direct Submission
  JOURNAL   Exported May 12, 2021 from SnapGene Server 1.1.58
            http://www.snapgene.com
FEATURES             Location/Qualifiers
     source          1..3415
                     /organism="synthetic DNA construct"
                     /mol_type="other DNA"
     primer_bind     88..105
                     /label=L4440
                     /note="L4440 vector, forward primer"
     terminator      264..291
                     /label=rrnB T2 terminator
                     /note="transcription terminator T2 from the E. coli rrnB
                     gene"
     terminator      383..469
                     /gene="Escherichia coli rrnB"
                     /label=rrnB T1 terminator
                     /note="transcription terminator T1 from the E. coli rrnB
                     gene"
     primer_bind     518..540
                     /label=M13/pUC Forward
                     /note="In lacZ gene"
     primer_bind     532..549
                     /label=M13 Forward
                     /note="In lacZ gene. Also called M13-F20 or M13 (-21)
                     Forward"
     primer_bind     533..549
                     /label=M13 fwd
                     /note="common sequencing primer, one of multiple similar
                     variants"
     protein_bind    589..684
                     /gene="mutant version of attL"
                     /label=attL4
                     /bound_moiety="LR Clonase(TM)"
                     /note="recombination site for the Gateway(R) LR reaction"
     promoter        686..704
                     /label=T7 promoter
                     /note="promoter for bacteriophage T7 RNA polymerase"
     promoter        complement(1438..1456)
                     /label=T3 promoter
                     /note="promoter for bacteriophage T3 RNA polymerase"
     protein_bind    1456..1580
                     /gene="mutant version of attR"
                     /label=attR1
                     /bound_moiety="LR Clonase(TM)"
                     /note="recombination site for the Gateway(R) LR reaction"
     promoter        complement(1653..1671)
                     /label=T7 promoter
                     /note="promoter for bacteriophage T7 RNA polymerase"
     primer_bind     complement(1676..1692)
                     /label=M13 rev
                     /note="common sequencing primer, one of multiple similar
                     variants"
     primer_bind     complement(1676..1692)
                     /label=M13 Reverse
                     /note="In lacZ gene. Also called M13-rev"
     primer_bind     complement(1794..1813)
                     /label=pENTR-R
                     /note="pENTR vectors, reverse primer"
     CDS             1805..2614
                     /codon_start=1
                     /gene="aph(3')-Ia"
                     /product="aminoglycoside phosphotransferase"
                     /label=KanR
                     /note="confers resistance to kanamycin in bacteria or G418
                     (Geneticin(R)) in eukaryotes"
                     /translation="MSHIQRETSRPRLNSNMDADLYGYKWARDNVGQSGATIYRLYGKP
                     DAPELFLKHGKGSVANDVTDEMVRLNWLTEFMPLPTIKHFIRTPDDAWLLTTAIPGKTA
                     FQVLEEYPDSGENIVDALAVFLRRLHSIPVCNCPFNSDRVFRLAQAQSRMNNGLVDASD
                     FDDERNGWPVEQVWKEMHKLLPFSPDSVVTHGDFSLDNLIFDEGKLIGCIDVGRVGIAD
                     RYQDLAILWNCLGEFSPSLQKRLFQKYGIDNPDMNKLQFHLMLDEFF"
     primer_bind     complement(1872..1891)
                     /label=Kan-R
                     /note="Kanamycin resistance gene, reverse primer"
     rep_origin      2761..3349
                     /direction=RIGHT
                     /label=ori
                     /note="high-copy-number ColE1/pMB1/pBR322/pUC origin of
                     replication"
     primer_bind     3250..3269
                     /label=pBR322ori-F
                     /note="pBR322 origin, forward primer"
ORIGIN
        1 cctgcgttat cccctgattc tgtggataac cgtattaccg cctttgagtg agctgatacc
       61 gctcgccgca gccgaacgac cgagcgcagc gagtcagtga gcgaggaagc ggaagagcgc
      121 ccaatacgca aaccgcctct ccccgcgcgt tggccgattc attaatgcag ctggcacgac
      181 aggtttcccg actggaaagc gggcagtgag cgcaacgcaa ttaatacgcg taccgctagc
      241 caggaagagt ttgtagaaac gcaaaaaggc catccgtcag gatggccttc tgcttagttt
      301 gatgcctggc agtttatggc gggcgtcctg cccgccaccc tccgggccgt tgcttcacaa
      361 cgttcaaatc cgctcccggc ggatttgtcc tactcaggag agcgttcacc gacaaacaac
      421 agataaaacg aaaggcccag tcttccgact gagcctttcg ttttatttga tgcctggcag
      481 ttccctactc tcgcgttaac gctagcatgg atgttttccc agtcacgacg ttgtaaaacg
      541 acggccagtc ttaagctcgg gcccgagtta acgctaccat ggagctccaa ataatgattt
      601 tattttgact gatagtgacc tgttcgttgc aacaaattga taagcaatgc ttttttataa
      661 tgccaacttt gtatagaaaa gttggtaata cgactcacta tagggcgaat tgggtaccgg
      721 gccccccctc gagggatccg gggtgggagg tgtaagttcc acccccaccc ttcctgacac
      781 gctcctgaac cctggccact gcacctgcta ggttctcact tctctgggaa gcatctagaa
      841 acaggacctc tcacccaccc ctcccggctg ggctctaggg tggggccctc actacctctt
      901 ttcttctcaa agagcctggg atgctgacag cctcagatgg aggcatcctg tttgtcgaaa
      961 aataaaccgg cagttgaagc cgggttgcaa gagcgagaaa accgcaggcc tgcgcgccac
     1021 tgataacgtg ggcagcttgc ttttgcagca gttcctagct gcagcggccc tgtgaaggcc
     1081 tgtgtcaccg cctcccttcc tgtctcctcc tcacaccatc cctccatcgc tccttgctgg
     1141 ctctaccagc cacttgctgg acccttcagc cactgggacc attgctttcc ataaaaaact
     1201 ccttagtgca gtgcagagct gatcagaggg tagcagggaa ccctgacgcc tgatgggttg
     1261 ctgacacctg agatccacta gtccaatctg ctcagagagg acagagtggg caggagccag
     1321 cattgggtat ataaagctga gcagggtcag ttgcttctta cgtttgcttc tgagtctgtt
     1381 gtgttgactt gcaacctcag aaacagacat cccgcggtgg agctccagct tttgttccct
     1441 ttagtgaggg ttaattcaag tttgtacaaa aaagttgaac gagaaacgta aaatgatata
     1501 aatatcaata tattaaatta gattttgcat aaaaaacaga ctacataata ctgtaaaaca
     1561 caacatatgc agtcactatg aaccaactac ttagatggta ttagtgacct gtagaattcg
     1621 agctctagag ctgcagggcg gccgcgatat cccctatagt gagtcgtatt acatggtcat
     1681 agctgtttcc tggcagctct ggcccgtgtc tcaaaatctc tgatgttaca ttgcacaaga
     1741 taaaaatata tcatcatgaa caataaaact gtctgcttac ataaacagta atacaagggg
     1801 tgttatgagc catattcaac gggaaacgtc gaggccgcga ttaaattcca acatggatgc
     1861 tgatttatat gggtataaat gggctcgcga taatgtcggg caatcaggtg cgacaatcta
     1921 tcgcttgtat gggaagcccg atgcgccaga gttgtttctg aaacatggca aaggtagcgt
     1981 tgccaatgat gttacagatg agatggtcag actaaactgg ctgacggaat ttatgcctct
     2041 tccgaccatc aagcatttta tccgtactcc tgatgatgca tggttactca ccactgcgat
     2101 ccccggaaaa acagcattcc aggtattaga agaatatcct gattcaggtg aaaatattgt
     2161 tgatgcgctg gcagtgttcc tgcgccggtt gcattcgatt cctgtttgta attgtccttt
     2221 taacagcgat cgcgtatttc gtctcgctca ggcgcaatca cgaatgaata acggtttggt
     2281 tgatgcgagt gattttgatg acgagcgtaa tggctggcct gttgaacaag tctggaaaga
     2341 aatgcataaa cttttgccat tctcaccgga ttcagtcgtc actcatggtg atttctcact
     2401 tgataacctt atttttgacg aggggaaatt aataggttgt attgatgttg gacgagtcgg
     2461 aatcgcagac cgataccagg atcttgccat cctatggaac tgcctcggtg agttttctcc
     2521 ttcattacag aaacggcttt ttcaaaaata tggtattgat aatcctgata tgaataaatt
     2581 gcagtttcat ttgatgctcg atgagttttt ctaatcagaa ttggttaatt ggttgtaaca
     2641 ctggcagagc attacgctga cttgacggga cggcgcaagc tcatgaccaa aatcccttaa
     2701 cgtgagttac gcgtcgttcc actgagcgtc agaccccgta gaaaagatca aaggatcttc
     2761 ttgagatcct ttttttctgc gcgtaatctg ctgcttgcaa acaaaaaaac caccgctacc
     2821 agcggtggtt tgtttgccgg atcaagagct accaactctt tttccgaagg taactggctt
     2881 cagcagagcg cagataccaa atactgttct tctagtgtag ccgtagttag gccaccactt
     2941 caagaactct gtagcaccgc ctacatacct cgctctgcta atcctgttac cagtggctgc
     3001 tgccagtggc gataagtcgt gtcttaccgg gttggactca agacgatagt taccggataa
     3061 ggcgcagcgg tcgggctgaa cggggggttc gtgcacacag cccagcttgg agcgaacgac
     3121 ctacaccgaa ctgagatacc tacagcgtga gctatgagaa agcgccacgc ttcccgaagg
     3181 gagaaaggcg gacaggtatc cggtaagcgg cagggtcgga acaggagagc gcacgaggga
     3241 gcttccaggg ggaaacgcct ggtatcttta tagtcctgtc gggtttcgcc acctctgact
     3301 tgagcgtcga tttttgtgat gctcgtcagg ggggcggagc ctatggaaaa acgccagcaa
     3361 cgcggccttt ttacggttcc tggccttttg ctggcctttt gctcacatgt tcttt
//
