>Addgene plasmid #69602 | p5E-Runx1+23 | depositor full sequence | sequence record 123329 | p5E-Runx1+23 sequence 3415 bps
CTTTCCTGCGTTATCCCCTGATTCTGTGGATAACCGTATTACCGCCTTTGAGTGAGCTGATACCGCTCGC
CGCAGCCGAACGACCGAGCGCAGCGAGTCAGTGAGCGAGGAAGCGGAAGAGCGCCCAATACGCAAACCGC
CTCTCCCCGCGCGTTGGCCGATTCATTAATGCAGCTGGCACGACAGGTTTCCCGACTGGAAAGCGGGCAG
TGAGCGCAACGCAATTAATACGCGTACCGCTAGCCAGGAAGAGTTTGTAGAAACGCAAAAAGGCCATCCG
TCAGGATGGCCTTCTGCTTAGTTTGATGCCTGGCAGTTTATGGCGGGCGTCCTGCCCGCCACCCTCCGGG
CCGTTGCTTCACAACGTTCAAATCCGCTCCCGGCGGATTTGTCCTACTCAGGAGAGCGTTCACCGACAAA
CAACAGATAAAACGAAAGGCCCAGTCTTCCGACTGAGCCTTTCGTTTTATTTGATGCCTGGCAGTTCCCT
ACTCTCGCGTTAACGCTAGCATGGATGTTTTCCCAGTCACGACGTTGTAAAACGACGGCCAGTCTTAAGC
TCGGGCCCGCGTTAACGCTACCATGGAGCTCCAAATAATGATTTTATTTTGACTGATAGTGACCTGTTCG
TTGCAACAAATTGATAAGCAATGCTTTTTTATAATGCCAACTTTGTATAGAAAAGTTGGTAATACGACTC
ACTATAGGGCGAATTGGGTACCGGGCCCCCCCTCGAGGGATCCGGGGTGGGAGGTGTAAGTTCCACCCCC
ACCCTTCCTGACACGCTCCTGAACCCTGGCCACTGCACCTGCTAGGTTCTCACTTCTCTGGGAAGCATCT
AGAAACAGGACCTCTCACCCACCCCTCCCGGCTGGGCTCTAGGGTGGGGCCCTCACTACCTCTTTTCTTC
TCAAAGAGCCTGGGATGCTGACAGCCTCAGATGGAGGCATCCTGTTTGTCGAAAAATAAACCGGCAGTTG
AAGCCGGGTTGCAAGAGCGAGAAAACCGCAGGCCTGCGCGCCACTGATAACGTGGGCAGCTTGCTTTTGC
AGCAGTTCCTAGCTGCAGCGGCCCTGTGAAGGCCTGTGTCACCGCCTCCCTTCCTGTCTCCTCCTCACAC
CATCCCTCCATCGCTCCTTGCTGGCTCTACCAGCCACTTGCTGGACCCTTCAGCCACTGGGACCATTGCT
TTCCATAAAAAACTCCTTAGTGCAGTGCAGAGCTGATCAGAGGGTAGCAGGGAACCCTGACGCCTGATGG
GTTGCTGACACCTGAGATCCACTAGTCCAATCTGCTCAGAGAGGACAGAGTGGGCAGGAGCCAGCATTGG
GTATATAAAGCTGAGCAGGGTCAGTTGCTTCTTACGTTTGCTTCTGATTCTGTTGTGTTGACTTGCAACC
TCAGAAACAGACATCCCGCGGTGGAGCTCCAGCTTTTGTTCCCTTTAGTGAGGGTTAATTCAAGTTTGTA
CAAAAAAGTTGAACGAGAAACGTAAAATGATATAAATATCAATATATTAAATTAGATTTTGCATAAAAAA
CAGACTACATAATACTGTAAAACACAACATATGCAGTCACTATGAACCAACTACTTAGATGGTATTAGTG
ACCTGTAGAATTCGAGCTCTAGAGCTGCAGGGCGGCCGCGATATCCCCTATAGTGAGTCGTATTACATGG
TCATAGCTGTTTCCTGGCAGCTCTGGCCCGTGTCTCAAAATCTCTGATGTTACATTGCACAAGATAAAAA
TATATCATCATGAACAATAAAACTGTCTGCTTACATAAACAGTAATACAAGGGGTGTTATGAGCCATATT
CAACGGGAAACGTCGAGGCCGCGATTAAATTCCAACATGGATGCTGATTTATATGGGTATAAATGGGCTC
GCGATAATGTCGGGCAATCAGGTGCGACAATCTATCGCTTGTATGGGAAGCCCGATGCGCCAGAGTTGTT
TCTGAAACATGGCAAAGGTAGCGTTGCCAATGATGTTACAGATGAGATGGTCAGACTAAACTGGCTGACG
GAATTTATGCCTCTTCCGACCATCAAGCATTTTATCCGTACTCCTGATGATGCATGGTTACTCACCACTG
CGATCCCCGGAAAAACAGCATTCCAGGTATTAGAAGAATATCCTGATTCAGGTGAAAATATTGTTGATGC
GCTGGCAGTGTTCCTGCGCCGGTTGCATTCGATTCCTGTTTGTAATTGTCCTTTTAACAGCGATCGCGTA
TTTCGTCTCGCTCAGGCGCAATCACGAATGAATAACGGTTTGGTTGATGCGAGTGATTTTGATGACGAGC
GTAATGGCTGGCCTGTTGAACAAGTCTGGAAAGAAATGCATAAACTTTTGCCATTCTCACCGGATTCAGT
CGTCACTCATGGTGATTTCTCACTTGATAACCTTATTTTTGACGAGGGGAAATTAATAGGTTGTATTGAT
GTTGGACGAGTCGGAATCGCAGACCGATACCAGGATCTTGCCATCCTATGGAACTGCCTCGGTGAGTTTT
CTCCTTCATTACAGAAACGGCTTTTTCAAAAATATGGTATTGATAATCCTGATATGAATAAATTGCAGTT
TCATTTGATGCTCGATGAGTTTTTCTAATCAGAATTGGTTAATTGGTTGTAACACTGGCAGAGCATTACG
CTGACTTGACGGGACGGCGCAAGCTCATGACCAAAATCCCTTAACGTGAGTTACGCGTCGTTCCACTGAG
CGTCAGACCCCGTAGAAAAGATCAAAGGATCTTCTTGAGATCCTTTTTTTCTGCGCGTAATCTGCTGCTT
GCAAACAAAAAAACCACCGCTACCAGCGGTGGTTTGTTTGCCGGATCAAGAGCTACCAACTCTTTTTCCG
AAGGTAACTGGCTTCAGCAGAGCGCAGATACCAAATACTGTCCTTCTAGTGTAGCCGTAGTTAGGCCACC
ACTTCAAGAACTCTGTAGCACCGCCTACATACCTCGCTCTGCTAATCCTGTTACCAGTGGCTGCTGCCAG
TGGCGATAAGTCGTGTCTTACCGGGTTGGACTCAAGACGATAGTTACCGGATAAGGCGCAGCGGTCGGGC
TGAACGGGGGGTTCGTGCACACAGCCCAGCTTGGAGCGAACGACCTACACCGAACTGAGATACCTACAGC
GTGAGCATTGAGAAAGCGCCACGCTTCCCGAAGGGAGAAAGGCGGACAGGTATCCGGTAAGCGGCAGGGT
CGGAACAGGAGAGCGCACGAGGGAGCTTCCAGGGGGAAACGCCTGGTATCTTTATAGTCCTGTCGGGTTT
CGCCACCTCTGACTTGAGCGTCGATTTTTGTGATGCTCGTCAGGGGGGCGGAGCCTATGGAAAAACGCCA
GCAACGCGGCCTTTTTACGGTTCCTGGCCTTTTGCTGGCCTTTTGCTCACATGTT
Features (pLannotate 1.2.2; 13 found; start..end, strand, type, name):
    121..213     +  CDS            lacI (fragment): lac repressor; lacI; The lac repressor binds to the lac operator to inhibit transcription in E. coli. This inhibition can be relieved by adding lactose or isopropyl-β-D-thiogalactopyranoside (IPTG).
    268..295     -  terminator     rrnB T2 terminator: transcription terminator T2 from the E. coli rrnB gene
    427..470     +  terminator     rrnB T1 terminator: Escherichia coli rrnB; transcription terminator T1 from the E. coli rrnB gene
    517..553     -  CDS            lacZα (fragment): LacZα fragment of β-galactosidase; lacZ fragment
    592..677     +  protein_bind   attL1 (fragment): mutant version of attL; recombination site for the Gateway® LR reaction LR Clonase™
    668..688     +  protein_bind   attB4: mutant version of attB; core recombination site for the Gateway® BP reaction BP Clonase™
    690..708     +  promoter       T7 promoter: promoter for bacteriophage T7 RNA polymerase
    717..738     -  misc_feature   MCS (fragment): pBluescript multiple cloning site
   1442..1460    -  promoter       T3 promoter: promoter for bacteriophage T3 RNA polymerase
   1461..1584    +  protein_bind   attR1: mutant version of attR; recombination site for the Gateway® LR reaction LR Clonase™
   1657..1675    -  promoter       T7 promoter: promoter for bacteriophage T7 RNA polymerase
   1809..2618    +  CDS            KanR: aminoglycoside phosphotransferase; aph(3')-Ia; confers resistance to kanamycin in bacteria or G418 (Geneticin®) in eukaryotes
   2765..3353    +  rep_origin     ori: high-copy-number ColE1/pMB1/pBR322/pUC origin of replication
