[The description below was written by a language model from this plasmid's Addgene catalogue record, the feature table of its GenBank file and pLannotate feature annotations shown in this document.]
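Description:
p5E-Runx1+23 is a 5' entry clone for MultiSite Gateway assembly, built on the Invitrogen pENTR attL4-R1 backbone by way of the Tol2kit p5E-MCS vector. It is a small (3,415 bp), high-copy bacterial plasmid carrying a ColE1/pUC-type origin and a kanamycin resistance gene (aph(3')-Ia) for selection in E. coli. rrnB T1 and T2 terminators sit upstream of the recombination cassette and insulate it from read-through transcription. The catalogue gives a backbone size larger than the total vector size; the sequence record supports the 3,415 bp total.

The payload lies between the attL4 and attR1 sites, within a pBluescript-derived polylinker flanked by T7 and T3 phage promoters. Neither insert is annotated in the feature tables, but the roughly 730 bp unannotated interval between these promoters fits the two inserts described. The first is a 548 bp fragment of the mouse Runx1 +23 kb intronic enhancer, amplified from C57/BL6 genomic DNA and cloned XhoI/BglII into XhoI/BamHI-cut vector, which destroys the 3' site. The second is a 131 bp mouse beta-globin (Hbb-bt) minimal promoter, inserted downstream via SpeI and SacII. The minimal promoter provides a basal transcription start with little activity of its own, so expression depends on the tissue specificity conferred by the enhancer, which is described as a regulator of haematopoietic stem cell emergence.

In an LR reaction, the enhancer-promoter module is recombined with a middle entry clone (for example a reporter), a 3' entry clone and a destination vector such as a Tol2 transposon backbone. This yields transgenes expressed in haematopoietic stem and progenitor cells. The associated publication concerns haematopoietic stem cell interactions with the perivascular niche.
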