Addgene plasmid #69602: p5E-Runx1+23
Purpose: Runx1 +23 kb intronic enhancer from mouse and beta-globin minimal promoter in a 5' entry vector for gateway cloning
Depositing lab: Owen Tamplin & Leonard Zon. Depositing organization: Boston Children's Hospital. Publication: Hematopoietic stem cell arrival triggers dynamic remodeling of the perivascular niche. Tamplin OJ, Durand EM, Carr LA, Childs SJ, Hagedorn EJ, Li P, Yzaguirre AD, Speck NA, Zon LI. Cell. 2015 Jan 15;160(1-2):241-52. doi: 10.1016/j.cell.2014.12.032. PubMed 25594182.
Backbone
  Vector backbone: pENTR attL4-R1
  Backbone manufacturer: Invitrogen
  Backbone size w/o insert (bp): 4777
  Total vector size (bp): 3415
  Vector type: 5' Gateway Entry Vector
Growth in bacteria
  Bacterial resistance: Kanamycin, 50 μg/mL
  Growth temperature: 37°C
  Growth strain: DH5alpha
  Copy number: High Copy
Gene/Insert 1
  Gene/Insert name: Runx1 +23 intronic enhancer
  Species: M. musculus (mouse)
  Insert size (bp): 548
  Entrez Gene: Runx1 (a.k.a. AML1, CBF-alpha-2, Cbfa2, Pebp2a2, Pebpa2b)
  Promoter: C57/BL6 mouse Runx1 +23 intronic enhancer
  Cloning method: Restriction Enzyme; 5′ cloning site XhoI (not destroyed); 3′ cloning site BglII (destroyed during cloning)
  Sequencing primers: 5′ GGCTCGAGGGATCCGGGGTGGGAGGTGTAAGTTC; 3′ GGGCGGCCGCAGATCTCAGGTGTCAGCAACCCATC
Gene/Insert 2
  Gene/Insert name: Mouse beta-globin minimal promoter (alt names: Proximal promoter of Mus musculus hemoglobin, beta adult minor chain; Hbb-bt proximal promoter)
  Species: M. musculus (mouse)
  Insert size (bp): 131
  GenBank ID: NM_008220.5
  Promoter: C57/BL6 mouse beta-globin minimal promoter
  Cloning method: Restriction Enzyme; 5′ cloning site SpeI (not destroyed); 3′ cloning site SacII (not destroyed)
  Sequencing primers: 5′ GGACTAGTCCAATCTGCTCAGAGAGGACA; 3′ GGCCGCGGGATGTCTGTTTCTGAGGTTGC
Terms and licenses: Academic/Nonprofit Terms; Industry Terms: Not Available to Industry
Depositor comments: All PCR was performed using the High Fidelity Advantage 2 PCR Kit (Clontech). The Runx1 +23 enhancer (1) was PCR amplified from C57/BL6 mouse genomic DNA using the following primers: Forward (XhoI and BamHI sites added) 5’-GGCTCGAGGGATCCGGGGTGGGAGGTGTAAGTTC-3’ and Reverse (BglII and NotI sites added) 5’- GGGCGGCCGCAGATCTCAGGTGTCAGCAACCCATC -3’. The PCR fragment was gel purified, XhoI/BglII digested, ligated into XhoI/BamHI digested Tol2kit (2) #228 p5E-MCS vector and sequence verified. The mouse beta-globin minimal promoter was PCR amplified from C57/BL6 mouse genomic DNA using the following primers: Forward (SpeI site added) 5’-GGACTAGTCCAATCTGCTCAGAGAGGACA-3’ and Reverse (SacII site added) 5’-GGCCGCGGGATGTCTGTTTCTGAGGTTGC-3’. The beta-globin minimal promoter and Runx1+23 5’ entry vector were SpeI/SacII digested and ligated together. Multisite Gateway reactions were performed according to the Invitrogen protocol. 1. Nottingham, W. T., Jarratt, A., Burgess, M., Speck, C. L., Cheng, J.-F., Prabhakar, S., et al. (2007). Runx1-mediated hematopoietic stem-cell emergence is controlled by a Gata/Ets/SCL-regulated enhancer. Blood, 110(13), 4188–4197. http://doi.org/10.1182/blood-2007-07-100883 2. Kwan, K. M., Fujimoto, E., Grabher, C., Mangum, B. D., Hardy, M. E., Campbell, D. S., et al. (2007). The Tol2kit: a multisite gateway-based construction kit for Tol2 transposon transgenesis constructs. Developmental Dynamics : an Official Publication of the American Association of Anatomists, 236(11), 3088–3099. http://doi.org/10.1002/dvdy.21343
How to cite: p5E-Runx1+23 was a gift from Owen Tamplin & Leonard Zon (Addgene plasmid # 69602 ; http://n2t.net/addgene:69602 ; RRID:Addgene_69602)
